>Addgene plasmid #159694 | R701-X71-527: His6-tev-Hs.CALM1(1-80) | addgene full sequence | sequence record 313785 | Addgene NGS Result
TTAATACGACTCACTATAGGGGAATTGTGAGCGGATAACAATTCCCCTCTAGAAATAATTTTGTTTAACT
TTAAGAAGGAGATATACATATGAGATCTGGATCCCACCATCACCATCACCATAGATCTGATATCACAAGT
TTGTACAAAAAAGTTGGCGAAAACCTGTACTTCCAAGGC
[219 nt withheld, positions 180-398]
AGAAAAATGAAAGATACATAATCAACTTTCTTGTACAAAGTGGTGATATCGCTAGCTAGATAGCTAGAAG
CTTGCGGCCGCACAGCTGTATACACGTGCAAGCCAGCCAGAACTCGCTCCTGAAGACCCAGAGGATCTCG
AGCACCACCACCACCACCACTAATGTTAATTAAGTTGGGCGTTCCTAGGCTGATAAAACAGAATTTGCCT
GGCGGCAGTAGCGCGGTGGTCCCACCTGACCCCATGCCGAACTCAGAAGTGAAACGCCGTAGCGCCGATG
GTAGTGTGGGGTCTCCCCATGCGAGAGTAGGGAACTGCCAGGCATCAAATAAAACGAAAGGCTCAGTCGA
AAGACTGGGCCTTTCGTTTTATCTGTTGTTTGTCGGTGAACGCTCTCCTGAGTAGGACAAATCCGCCGGG
AGCGGATTTGAACGTTGCGAAGCAACGGCCCGGAGGGTGGCGGGCAGGACGCCCGCCATAAACTGCCAGG
CATCAAATTAAGCAGAAGGCCATCCTGACGGATGGCCTTTTTGCGTTTCTACAAACTCTTTTGTTTATTT
TTCTAAATACATTCAAATATGTATCCGCTGAGCAATAACTAGCATAACCCCTTGGGGCCTCTAAACGGGT
CTTGAGGGGTTTTTTGCTGAAAGGAGGAACTATATCCGGATTGGCGAATGGG
[124 nt withheld, positions 1081-1204]
C
[91 nt withheld, positions 1206-1296]
A
[49 nt withheld, positions 1298-1346]
CCTTTGACGTTGGAGTCCACGTTCTTT
[37 nt withheld, positions 1374-1410]
ACCCTATCTCGGTCTATTCTTTTGATTTATAAGGGATTTTGCCGATTTCGGCCTATTGGTTAAAAAATGA
GCTGATTTAACAAAAATTTAACGCGAATTTTAACAAAATATTAACGTTTACAATTTCTGGCGGCACGATG
GCATGAGATTATCAAAAAGGATCTTCACCTAGATCCTTTTAAATTAAAAATGAAGTTTTAAATCAATCTA
AAGTATATATGAGTAAACTTGGTCTGACAGTTACCAATGCTTAATCAGTGAGGCACCTATCTCAGCGATC
TGTCTATTTCGTTCATCCATAGTTGCCTGACTCCCCGTCGTGTAGATAACTACGATACGGGAGGGCTTAC
CATCTGGCCCCAGTGCTGCAATGATACCGCGAGACCCACGCTCACCGGCTCCAGATTTATCAGCAATAAA
CCAGCCAGCCGGAAGGGCCGAGCGCAGAAGTGGTCCTGCAACTTTATCCGCCTCCATCCAGTCTATTAAT
TGTTGCCGGGAAGCTAGAGTAAGTAGTTCGCCAGTTAATAGTTTGCGCAACGTTGTTGCCATTGCTACAG
GCATCGTGGTGTCACGCTCGTCGTTTGGTATGGCTTCATTCAGCTCCGGTTCCCAACGATCAAGGCGAGT
TACATGATCCCCCATGTTGTGCAAAAAAGCGGTTAGCTCCTTCGGTCCTCCGATCGTTGTCAGAAGTAAG
TTGGCCGCAGTGTTATCACTCATGGTTATGGCAGCACTGCATAATTCTCTTACTGTCATGCCATCCGTAA
GATGCTTTTCTGTGACTGGTGAGTACTCAACCAAGTCATTCTGAGAATAGTGTATGCGGCGACCGAGTTG
CTCTTGCCCGGCGTCAATACGGGATAATACCGCGCCACATAGCAGAACTTTAAAAGTGCTCATCATTGGA
AAACGTTCTTCGGGGCGAAAACTCTCAAGGATCTTACCGCTGTTGAGATCCAGTTCGATGTAACCCACTC
GTGCACCCAACTGATCTTCAGCATCTTTTACTTTCACCAGCGTTTCTGGGTGAGCAAAAACAGGAAGGCA
AAATGCCGCAAAAAAGGGAATAAGGGCGACACGGAAATGTTGAATACTCATACTCTTCCTTTTTCAATCA
TGATTGAAGCATTTATCAGGGTTATTGTCTCATGAGCGGATACATATTTGAATGTATTTAGAAAAATAAA
CAAATAGGTCATGACCAAAATCCCTTAACGTGAGTTTTCGTTCCACTGAGCGTCAGACCCCGTAGAAAAG
ATCAAAGGATCTTCTTGAGATCCTTTTTTTCTGCGCGTAATCTGCTGCTTGCAAACAAAAAAACCACCGC
TACCAGCGGTGGTTTGTTTGCCGGATCAAGAGCTACCAACTCTTTTTCCGAAGGTAACTGGCTTCAGCAG
AGCGCAGATACCAAATACTGTCCTTCTAGTGTAGCCGTAGTTAGGCCACCACTTCAAGAACTCTGTAGCA
CCGCCTACATACCTCGCTCTGCTAATCCTGTTACCAGTGGCTGCTGCCAGTGGCGATAAGTCGTGTCTTA
CCGGGTTGGACTCAAGACGATAGTTACCGGATAAGGCGCAGCGGTCGGGCTGAACGGGGGGTTCGTGCAC
ACAGCCCAGCTTGGAGCGAACGACCTACACCGAACTGAGATACCTACAGCGTGAGCTATGAGAAAGCGCC
ACGCTTCCCGAAGGGAGAAAGGCGGACAGGTATCCGGTAAGCGGCAGGGTCGGAACAGGAGAGCGCACGA
GGGAGCTTCCAGGGGGAAACGCCTGGTATCTTTATAGTCCTGTCGGGTTTCGCCACCTCTGACTTGAGCG
TCGATTTTTGTGATGCTCGTCAGGGGGGCGGAGCCTATGGAAAAACGCCAGCAACGCGGCCTTTTTACGG
TTCCTGGCCTTTTGCTGGCCTTTTGCTCACATGTTCTTTCCTGCGTTATCCCCTGATTCTGTGGATAACC
GTATTACCGCCTTTGAGTGAGCTGATACCGCTCGCCGCAGCCGAACGACCGAGCGCAGCGAGTCAGTGAG
CGAGGAAGCGGAAGAGCGCCTGATGCGGTATTTTCTCCTTACGCATCTGTGCGGTATTTCACACCGCAAT
GGTGCACTCTCAGTACAATCTGCTCTGATGCCGCATAGTTAAGCCAGTATACACTCCGCTATCGCTACGT
GACTGGGTCATGGCTGCGCCCCGACACCCGCCAACACCCGCTGACGCGCCCTGACGGGCTTGTCTGCTCC
CGGCATCCGCTTACAGACAAGCTGTGACCGTCTCCGGGAGCTGCATGTGTCAGAGGTTTTCACCGTCATC
ACCGAAACGCGCGAGGCAGCTGCGGTAAAGCTCATCAGCGTGGTCGTGAAGCGATTCACAGATGTCTGCC
TGTTCATCCGCGTCCAGCTCGTTGAGTTTCTCCAGAAGCGTTAATGTCTGGCTTCTGATAAAGCGGGCCA
TGTTAAGGGCGGTTTTTTCCTGTTTGGTCACTGATGCCTCCGTGTAAGGGGGATTTCTGTTCATGGGGGT
AATGATACCGATGAAACGAGAGAGGATGCTCACGATACGGGTTACTGATGATGAACATGCCCGGTTACTG
GAACGTTGTGAGGGTAAACAACTGGCGGTATGGATGCGGCGGGACCAGAGAAAAATCACTCAGGGTCAAT
GCCAGCGCTTCGTTAATACAGATGTAGGTGTTCCACAGGGTAGCCAGCAGCATCCTGCGATGCAGATCCG
GAACATAATGGTGCAGGGCGCTGACTTCCGCGTTTCCAGACTTTACGAAACACGGAAACCGAAGACCATT
CATGTTGTTGCTCAGGTCGCAGACGTTTTGCAGCAGCAGTCGCTTCACGTTCGCTCGCGTATCGGTGATT
CATTCTGCTAACCAGTAAGGCAACCCCGCCAGCCTAGCCGGGTCCTCAACGACAGGAGCACGATCATGCT
AGTCATGCCCCGCGCCCACCGGAAGGAGCTGACTGGGTTGAAGGCTCTCAAGGGCATCGGTCGAGATCCC
GGTGCCTAATGAGTGAGCTAACTTACATTAATTGCGTTGCGCTCACTGCCCGCTTTCCAGTCGGGAAACC
TGTCGTGCCAGCTGCATTAATGAATCGGCCAACGCGCGGGGAGAGGCGGTTTGCGTATTGGGCGCCAGGG
TGGTTTTTCTTTTCACCAGTGAGACGGGCAACAGCTGATTGCCCTTCACCGCCTGGCCCTGAGAGAGTTG
CAGCAAGCGGTCCACGCTGGTTTGCCCCAGCAGGCGAAAATCCTGTTTGATGGTGGTTAACGGCGGGATA
TAACATGAGCTGTCTTCGGTATCGTCGTATCCCACTACCGAGATGTCCGCACCAACGCGCAGCCCGGACT
CGGTAATGGCGCGCATTGCGCCCAGCGCCATCTGATCGTTGGCAACCAGCATCGCAGTGGGAACGATGCC
CTCATTCAGCATTTGCATGGTTTGTTGAAAACCGGACATGGCACTCCAGTCGCCTTCCCGTTCCGCTATC
GGCTGAATTTGATTGCGAGTGAGATATTTATGCCAGCCAGCCAGACGCAGACGCGCCGAGACAGAACTTA
ATGGGCCCGCTAACAGCGCGATTTGCTGGTGACCCAATGCGACCAGATGCTCCACGCCCAGTCGCGTACC
GTCTTCATGGGAGAAAATAATACTGTTGATGGGTGTCTGGTCAGAGACATCAAGAAATAACGCCGGAACA
TTAGTGCAGGCAGCTTCCACAGCAATGGCATCCTGGTCATCCAGCGGATAGTTAATGATCAGCCCACTGA
CGCGTTGCGCGAGAAGATTGTGCACCGCCGCTTTACAGGCTTCGACGCCGCTTCGTTCTACCATCGACAC
CACCACGCTGGCACCCAGTTGATCGGCGCGAGATTTAATCGCCGCGACAATTTGCGACGGCGCGTGCAGG
GCCAGACTGGAGGTGGCAACGCCAATCAGCAACGACTGTTTGCCCGCCAGTTGTTGTGCCACGCGGTTGG
GAATGTAATTCAGCTCCGCCATCGCCGCTTCCACTTTTTCCCGCGTTTTCGCAGAAACGTGGCTGGCCTG
GTTCACCACGCGGGAAACGGTCTGATAAGAGACACCGGCATACTCTGCGACATCGTATAACGTTACTGGT
TTCACATTCACCACCCTGAATTGACTCTCTTCCGGGCGCTATCATGCCATACCGCGAAAGGTTTTGCGCC
ATTCGATGGTGTCCGGGATCTCGACGCTCTCCCTTATGCGACTCCTGCATTAGGAAGCAGCCCAGTAGTA
GGTTGAGGCCGTTGAGCACCGCCGCCGCAAGGAATGGTGCATGCAAGGAGATGGCGCCCAACAGTCCCCC
GGCCACGGGGCCTGCCACCATACCCACGCCGAAACAAGCGCTCATGAGCCCGAAGTGGCGAGCCCGATCT
TCCCCATCGGTGATGTCGGCGATATAGGCGCCAGCAACCGCACCTGTGGCGCCGGTGATGCCGGCCACGA
TGCGTCCGGCGTAGAGGATCGAGATCGATCTCGATCCCGCGAAA
Features (pLannotate 1.2.2; 26 found; start..end, strand, type, name):
      2..20      +  promoter       T7 promoter: promoter for bacteriophage T7 RNA polymerase
     21..45      +  protein_bind   lac operator: The lac repressor binds to the lac operator to inhibit transcription in E. coli. This inhibition can be relieved by adding lactose or isopropyl-β-D-thiogalactopyranoside (IPTG). lac repressor encoded by lacI
     60..82      +  RBS            RBS: efficient ribosome binding site from bacteriophage T7 gene 10 (Olins and Rangwala, 1989)
    105..122     +  CDS            6xHis: 6xHis affinity tag
    136..153     +  protein_bind   attB1 (fragment): mutant version of attB; core recombination site for the Gateway® BP reaction BP Clonase™
    159..175     +  CDS            TEV site (fragment): tobacco etch virus (TEV) protease recognition and cleavage site
    180..416     +  CDS            CALMA_ARBPU (fragment) (sequence partly withheld): Experimental evidence at protein level: Swiss-Prot protein existence level 1. Calmodulin mediates the control of a large number of enzymes, ion channels and other proteins by Ca(2+). Among the enzymes to be stimulated by the calmodulin-Ca(2+) complex are a number of protein kinases and phosphatases. From Arbacia punctulata (Punctuate sea urchin).
    424..441     -  protein_bind   attB2 (fragment): mutant version of attB; core recombination site for the Gateway® BP reaction BP Clonase™
    541..558     +  CDS            9xHis (fragment): 9xHis affinity tag
    605..720     +  ncRNA          5S rRNA: Accession: RF00001 - 5S ribosomal RNA
    724..810     +  terminator     rrnB T1 terminator: Escherichia coli rrnB; transcription terminator T1 from the E. coli rrnB gene
    902..929     +  terminator     rrnB T2 terminator: transcription terminator T2 from the E. coli rrnB gene
    948..987     +  promoter       AmpR promoter (fragment): bla
    997..1044    +  terminator     T7 terminator: transcription terminator for bacteriophage T7 RNA polymerase
   1081..1536    +  rep_origin     f1 ori (sequence partly withheld): f1 bacteriophage origin of replication; arrow indicates direction of (+) strand synthesis
   1651..2511    -  CDS            AmpR: β-lactamase; bla; confers resistance to ampicillin, carbenicillin, and related antibiotics
   2512..2604    -  promoter       AmpR promoter: bla
   2685..3273    +  rep_origin     ori: high-copy-number ColE1/pMB1/pBR322/pUC origin of replication
   3459..3598    -  misc_feature   bom: basis of mobility region from pBR322
   3700..3891    -  CDS            rop: Rop protein, which maintains plasmids at low copy number; rop
   3908..4288    +  CDS            YPB1_ECOLX: Protein predicted: Swiss-Prot protein existence level 4. From Escherichia coli.
   4350..4414    -  CDS            TcR (fragment): tetracycline efflux protein; tet; confers resistance to tetracycline
   4429..4450    -  protein_bind   CAP binding site: CAP binding activates transcription in the presence of cAMP. E. coli catabolite activator protein
   4463..5545    -  CDS            lacI: lac repressor; lacI; The lac repressor binds to the lac operator to inhibit transcription in E. coli. This inhibition can be relieved by adding lactose or isopropyl-β-D-thiogalactopyranoside (IPTG).
   5546..5623    -  promoter       lacI promoter: lacI
   5631..5910    -  CDS            TcR (fragment): tetracycline efflux protein; tet; confers resistance to tetracycline
