[The description below was written by a language model from this plasmid's Addgene catalogue record and pLannotate feature annotations shown in this document.]
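Description:
R701-X71-527: His6-tev-Hs.CALM1(1-80) is a bacterial expression plasmid of about 5.9 kb, built by Gateway cloning into the pDest-527 destination backbone, for producing an N-terminal fragment of human calmodulin (CALM1, residues 1-80) in E. coli. The backbone carries a ColE1/pBR322-type origin together with the bom region and the rop gene, which holds copy number down, consistent with the catalogue's low-copy designation. Selection is by ampicillin through the β-lactamase gene. An f1 origin is also present. Short tetracycline-resistance fragments appear to be non-functional backbone remnants.

Expression is driven by a T7 promoter followed immediately by a lac operator and the strong phage T7 gene 10 ribosome binding site. A plasmid-borne lacI gene supplies repressor, so transcription requires a host providing T7 RNA polymerase and is induced with IPTG. The open reading frame begins with a vector-encoded 6xHis tag, reads through the attB1 recombination scar, then a TEV protease recognition site, and continues into the calmodulin coding segment, which ends before attB2. The annotation tool matched this segment to a sea urchin calmodulin, reflecting the very high conservation of the protein; the catalogue records the insert as human. Downstream lie rrnB T1/T2 terminators and a T7 terminator.

This arrangement allows purification by immobilised metal affinity chromatography, with the His tag then removable by TEV cleavage. The associated publication concerns calmodulin binding to KRAS, which suggests use of the fragment in binding or biophysical studies, although the record states only E. coli protein expression as the purpose.
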