Addgene plasmid #159694: R701-X71-527: His6-tev-Hs.CALM1(1-80)
Purpose: E. coli protein expression of His6-tev-Hs.CALM1(1-80)
Depositing lab: Dominic Esposito. Depositing organization: National Cancer Institute (NCI). Publication: KRAS Prenylation Is Required for Bivalent Binding with Calmodulin in a Nucleotide-Independent Manner. Agamasu C, Ghirlando R, Taylor T, Messing S, Tran TH, Bindu L, Tonelli M, Nissley DV, McCormick F, Stephen AG. Biophys J. 2019 Mar 19;116(6):1049-1063. doi: 10.1016/j.bpj.2019.02.004. Epub 2019 Feb 15. PubMed 30846362.
Backbone
  Vector backbone: pDest-527
  Vector type: Bacterial Expression
Growth in bacteria
  Bacterial resistance: Ampicillin, 100 μg/mL
  Growth temperature: 37°C
  Growth strain: DH5alpha
  Copy number: Low Copy
Gene/Insert
  Gene/Insert name: His6-tev-Hs.CALM1(1-80)
  Species: H. sapiens (human)
  Entrez Gene: CALM1 (a.k.a. CALML2, CAM2, CAM3, CAMB, CAMC, CAMI, CAMIII, CPVT4, DD132, LQT14, PHKD, PHKD1, caM)
  Tag / fusion protein: His6-tev (N terminal on insert)
  Cloning method: Gateway Cloning
Terms and licenses: Academic/Nonprofit Terms; Industry Terms: Not Available to Industry
How to cite: R701-X71-527: His6-tev-Hs.CALM1(1-80) was a gift from Dominic Esposito (Addgene plasmid # 159694 ; http://n2t.net/addgene:159694 ; RRID:Addgene_159694)
